Addgene plasmid #55772: p201N 5770
Purpose: (Empty Backbone) Contains soybean miRNA miR5770 recognition sequence (TCTTGTCCAAACCATAGTCCAA) to produce siRNAs from 3' target sequences and induce RNA silencing
Depositing lab: Wayne Parrott. Depositing organization: University of Georgia. Publication: Simple gene silencing using the trans-acting siRNA pathway. Jacobs TB, Lawler NJ, LaFayette PR, Vodkin LO, Parrott WA. Plant Biotechnol J. 2015 Mar 27. doi: 10.1111/pbi.12362. PubMed 25816689.
Backbone
  Vector backbone: pPZP
  Backbone size (bp): 6200
  Modifications to backbone: Inclusion of aph gene for bacterial selection on kanamycin.
  Vector type: RNAi
  Promoter: GmUbi
  Selectable markers: G418, kanamycin
Growth in bacteria
  Bacterial resistance: Kanamycin, 50 μg/mL
  Growth temperature: 37°C
  Growth strain: DH10B
  Copy number: High Copy
Gene/Insert
  Cloning method: Restriction Enzyme
  Sequencing primers: 5′ CGAGATTGCTTCAGATCCGTA; 3′ CCATTTCCATTTCACAGTTCG
Terms and licenses: Academic/Nonprofit Terms; Industry Terms
How to cite: p201N 5770 was a gift from Wayne Parrott (Addgene plasmid # 55772 ; http://n2t.net/addgene:55772 ; RRID:Addgene_55772)
