[The description below was written by a language model from this plasmid's Addgene catalogue record and pLannotate feature annotations shown in this document.]
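Description:
p201N 5770 is an empty-backbone binary vector for plant RNA silencing, built on the pPZP family of Agrobacterium T-DNA plasmids. The annotated full sequence is about 10.6 kb. The backbone carries two replication systems. A high-copy ColE1/pUC-type origin with the pBR322 bom mobilisation region serves propagation in E. coli, and the pVS1 oriV with its RepA replication and StaA stability genes serves maintenance in Agrobacterium. Bacterial selection is on kanamycin through an aph(3')-Ia gene, which the depositor notes was added to the pPZP backbone and which lies outside the T-DNA borders.

Nopaline-type left and right border repeats define the region transferred to the plant. Next to the left border sits a Tn5 nptII (NeoR/KanR) gene, which matches the catalogue's listing of G418 and kanamycin as selectable markers for transformed tissue; the feature table does not annotate the promoter or terminator driving it. Remnants of a lac promoter/operator and lacZα reflect the original pPZP cloning region. According to the record, the silencing cassette uses the soybean GmUbi promoter and contains a recognition site for soybean miR5770. Neither element is picked up by the automated annotation, though a pea rbcS-E9 terminator fragment upstream of the right border presumably closes this cassette.

A fragment of a target gene is inserted by restriction cloning 3' of the miRNA site. Cleavage of the transcript directed by miR5770 then routes the downstream sequence into the trans-acting siRNA pathway, generating secondary siRNAs that silence the corresponding endogenous gene without the need for an inverted-repeat hairpin.
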