Features (pLannotate 1.2.2; 17 found; start..end, strand, type, name):
   1992..2548    +  terminator     E9 terminator (fragment): terminator and polyadenylation signal from the pea rbcS-E9 gene
   2616..2770    +  CDS            lacZα (fragment): LacZα fragment of β-galactosidase; lacZ fragment
   2829..2853    +  misc_feature   RB T-DNA repeat: right border repeat from nopaline C58 T-DNA
   3192..3593    +  CDS            Y4CG_SINFN (fragment): Protein inferred from homology: Swiss-Prot protein existence level 3. From Sinorhizobium fredii (strain NBRC 101917 / NGR234).
   4153..4782    +  CDS            pVS1 StaA: stability protein from the Pseudomonas plasmid pVS1 (Heeb et al., 2000)
   5215..6283    +  CDS            pVS1 RepA (fragment): replication protein from the Pseudomonas plasmid pVS1 (Heeb et al., 2000)
   6349..6543    +  rep_origin     pVS1 oriV: origin of replication for the Pseudomonas plasmid pVS1 (Heeb et al., 2000)
   6746..6785    +  CDS            rop (fragment): Rop protein, which maintains plasmids at low copy number; rop
   6887..7027    +  misc_feature   bom: basis of mobility region from pBR322
   7213..7801    -  rep_origin     ori: high-copy-number ColE1/pMB1/pBR322/pUC origin of replication
   7896..8711    -  CDS            KanR: aminoglycoside phosphotransferase; aph(3')-Ia; confers resistance to kanamycin in bacteria or G418 (Geneticin®) in eukaryotes
   9004..9028    +  misc_feature   LB T-DNA repeat: left border repeat from nopaline C58 T-DNA
   9104..9192    +  CDS            lacI (fragment): lac repressor; lacI; The lac repressor binds to the lac operator to inhibit transcription in E. coli. This inhibition can be relieved by adding lactose or isopropyl-β-D-thiogalactopyranoside (IPTG).
   9205..9226    +  protein_bind   CAP binding site: CAP binding activates transcription in the presence of cAMP. E. coli catabolite activator protein
   9241..9271    +  promoter       lac promoter: promoter for the E. coli lac operon
   9279..9295    +  protein_bind   lac operator: The lac repressor binds to the lac operator to inhibit transcription in E. coli. This inhibition can be relieved by adding lactose or isopropyl-β-D-thiogalactopyranoside (IPTG). lac repressor encoded by lacI
   9807..10601   -  CDS            NeoR/KanR: aminoglycoside phosphotransferase from Tn5; aph(3')-II (or nptII); confers resistance to neomycin, kanamycin, and G418 (Geneticin®)
>Addgene plasmid #55772 | p201N 5770 | depositor full sequence | sequence record 86514 | p201N 5770 sequence 10626 bps
CGAAGATCGATCCTTCGCCTGGAGGAGAGAAATCAGTGGCGCTGCGGCTTTTAGGGTTTCTTTGTTGATG
GAATGAGAGTGTAAGCTCTGCCAGTGCCACTTTATTAGGGTTTTACAAGCCCTTTTCTTCGTAATTGGGC
CTGACATTTTGTGCCACTTGGGCCTTTAGAGATGAAAATGTATATTGGGCTTAAGTTGACTTGAAGGATA
AATTAGTTTAGGATATTACGTTTTTTATGAGAATTGGTGTGTCGGATACATGTATATGATGCATTCAAAT
ATATGTATTCTAGATACATTTAAGTTTAGATACAATCTAAAATGTGTCTTTAATTACAGGACTGTAACTA
AAATACTTAATGTAAGAAGAATATTACTCCTTTAATAGCTTTTGAGTATATCTAGTCTAACATCTTTTAA
AAAAGTCTAATTTCTTTCATTTATTTTTCGAGCAATAGCAAAGTGCATAATTATTTTTTTCTTCTAGAAA
TTCAGATTTGTTTCTCTAAATTTTGAGATTCTTTTCTCAATTTTGTATGTCTAGAGAACAATGTGTATTT
TTCACTCTAGTTGGTTGTTACTTTGTTGAATGTTCTGATAAAAGTATATTGTTATTTCTGAAGTAGATAT
AAACCTTCATTTGGAAATTATACATAAATCAAAATCGTTAATTATCTAGATCAAGATATATGCCCTTTTC
CTAATGTATTTGATACATGCACCTAATTTCACTAGATGTATCTTTTCTATTTTTTAAATTATGAATAGTT
AATTTTTTCCATATGTGTATTTGATACATACTTCATGACTTTAAAAAATTAATTATATACCAGATATATG
TATTTAAAATTTGTTATGTATTTAAAGTATGTATATGATTATTCGATATTAATCTCTTCGATGAAATTTA
AATCGATAACTATGTGCTTTGGATCGATCTGCCCACTAGTGAGTCGTATTACAATTCATGACTCTCTTAA
GGTAGCCAAAATCGATCACTAGTGCGGCCGCGCGGGCCCAATATAACAACGACGTCGTAACAGATAAAGC
GAAGCTTGAAGGTGCATGTGACTCCGTCAAGATTACGAAACCGCCAACTACCACGCAAATTGCAATTCTC
AATTTCCTAGAAGGACTCTCCGAAAATGCATCCAATACCAAATATTACCCGTGTCATAGGCACCAAGTGA
CACCATACATGAACACGCGTCACAATATGACTGGAGAAGGGTTCCACACCTTATGCTATAAAACGCCCCA
CACCCCTCCTCCTTCCTTCGCAGTTCAATTCCAATATATTCCATTCTCTCTGTGTATTTCCCTACCTCTC
CCTTCAAGGTTAGTCGATTTCTTCTGTTTTTCTTCTTCGTTCTTTCCATGAATTGTGTATGTTCTTTGAT
CAATACGATGTTGATTTGATTGTGTTTTGTTTGGTTTCATCGATCTTCAATTTTCATAATCAGATTCAGC
TTTTATTATCTTTACAACAACGTCCTTAATTTGATGATTCTTTAATCGTAGATTTGCTCTAATTAGAGCT
TTTTCATGTCAGATCCCTTTACAACAAGCCTTAATTGTTGATTCATTAATCGTAGATTAGGGCTTTTTTC
ATTGATTACTTCAGATCCGTTAAACGTAACCATAGATCAGGGCTTTTTCATGAATTACTTCAGATCCGTT
AAACAACAGCCTTATTTTTTATACTTCTGTGGTTTTTCAAGAAATTGTTCAGATCCGTTGACAAAAAGCC
TTATTCGTTGATTCTATATCGTTTTTCGAGAGATATTGCTCAGATCTGTTAGCAACTGCCTTGTTTGTTG
ATTCTATTGCCGTGGATTAGGGTTTTTTTTCACGAGATTGCTTCAGATCCGTACTTAAGATTACGTAATG
GATTTTGATTCTGATTTATCTGTGATTGTTGACTCGACAGCGGCCGCACCGGCGCGTCTTGTCCAAACCA
TAGTCCAAGGCGCGCCTTGGATCCTTCCTAGGTTCGAGTATTATGGCATTGGGAAAACTGTTTTTCTTGT
ACCATTTGTTGTGCTTGTAATTTACTGTGTTTTTTATTCGGTTTTCGCTATCGAACTGTGAAATGGAAAT
GGATGGAGAAGAGTTAATGAATGATATGGTCCTTTTGTTCATTCTCAAATTAATATTATTTGTTTTTTCT
CTTATTTGTTGTGTGTTGAATTTGAAATTATAAGAGATATGCAAACATTTTGTTTTGAGTAAAAATGTGT
CAAATCGTGGCCTCTAATGACCGAAGTTAATATGAGGAGTAAAACACTTGTAGTTGTACCATTATGCTTA
TTCACTAGGCAACAAATATATTTTCAGACCTAGAAAAGCTGCAAATGTTACTGAATACAAGTATGTCCTC
TTGTGTTTTAGACATTTATGAACTTTCCTTTATGTAATTTTCCAGAATCCTTGTCAGATTCTAATCATTG
CTTTATAATTATAGTTATACTCATGGATTTGTAGTTGAGTATGAAAATATTTTTTAATGCATTTTATGAC
TTGCCAATTGATTGACAACATGCATCAATCCGCGGTTATGACTCTCTTAAGGTAGCCAAAATCGATATCT
AGGGATAACAGGGTAATAAGCTTGGCACTGGCCGTCGTTTTACAACGTCGTGACTGGGAAAACCCTGGCG
TTACCCAACTTAATCGCCTTGCAGCACATCCCCCTTTCGCCAGCTGGCGTAATAGCGAAGAGGCCCGCAC
CGATCGCCCTTCCCAACAGTTGCGCAGCCTGAATGGCGAATGAGCTTGAGCTTGGATCAGATTGTCGTTT
CCCGCCTTCAGTTTAAACTATCAGTGTTTGACAGGATATATTGGCGGGTAAACCTAAGAGAAAAGAGCGT
TTATTAGAATAACGGATATTTAAAAGGGCGTGAAAAGGTTTATCCGTTCGTCCATTTGTATGTGCATGCC
AACCACAGGGTTCCCCTCGGGATCAAAGTACTTTGATCCAACCCCTCCGCTGCTATAGTGCAGTCGGCTT
CTGACGTTCAGTGCAGCCGTCTTCTGAAAACGACATGTCGCACAAGTCCTAAGTTACGCGACAGGCTGCC
GCCCTGCCCTTTTCCTGGCGTTTTCTTGTCGCGTGTTTTAGTCGCATAAAGTAGAATACTTGCGACTAGA
ACCGGAGACATTACGCCATGAACAAGAGCGCCGCCGCTGGCCTGCTGGGCTATGCCCGCGTCAGCACCGA
CGACCAGGACTTGACCAACCAACGGGCCGAACTGCACGCGGCCGGCTGCACCAAGCTGTTTTCCGAGAAG
ATCACCGGCACCAGGCGCGACCGCCCGGAGCTGGCCAGGATGCTTGACCACCTACGCCCTGGCGACGTTG
TGACAGTGACCAGGCTAGACCGCCTGGCCCGCAGCACCCGCGACCTACTGGACATTGCCGAGCGCATCCA
GGAGGCCGGCGCGGGCCTGCGTAGCCTGGCAGAGCCGTGGGCCGACACCACCACGCCGGCCGGCCGCATG
GTGTTGACCGTGTTCGCCGGCATTGCCGAGTTCGAGCGTTCCCTAATCATCGACCGCACCCGGAGCGGGC
GCGAGGCCGCCAAGGCCCGAGGCGTGAAGTTTGGCCCCCGCCCTACCCTCACCCCGGCACAGATCGCGCA
CGCCCGCGAGCTGATCGACCAGGAAGGCCGCACCGTGAAAGAGGCGGCTGCACTGCTTGGCGTGCATCGC
TCGACCCTGTACCGCGCACTTGAGCGCAGCGAGGAAGTGACGCCCACCGAGGCCAGGCGGCGCGGTGCCT
TCCGTGAGGACGCATTGACCGAGGCCGACGCCCTGGCGGCCGCCGAGAATGAACGCCAAGAGGAACAAGC
ATGAAACCGCACCAGGACGGCCAGGACGAACCGTTTTTCATTACCGAAGAGATCGAGGCGGAGATGATCG
CGGCCGGGTACGTGTTCGAGCCGCCCGCGCACGTCTCAACCGTGCGGCTGCATGAAATCCTGGCCGGTTT
GTCTGATGCCAAGCTGGCGGCCTGGCCGGCCAGCTTGGCCGCTGAAGAAACCGAGCGCCGCCGTCTAAAA
AGGTGATGTGTATTTGAGTAAAACAGCTTGCGTCATGCGGTCGCTGCGTATATGATGCGATGAGTAAATA
AACAAATACGCAAGGGGAACGCATGAAGGTTATCGCTGTACTTAACCAGAAAGGCGGGTCAGGCAAGACG
ACCATCGCAACCCATCTAGCCCGCGCCCTGCAACTCGCCGGGGCCGATGTTCTGTTAGTCGATTCCGATC
CCCAGGGCAGTGCCCGCGATTGGGCGGCCGTGCGGGAAGATCAACCGCTAACCGTTGTCGGCATCGACCG
CCCGACGATTGACCGCGACGTGAAGGCCATCGGCCGGCGCGACTTCGTAGTGATCGACGGAGCGCCCCAG
GCGGCGGACTTGGCTGTGTCCGCGATCAAGGCAGCCGACTTCGTGCTGATTCCGGTGCAGCCAAGCCCTT
ACGACATATGGGCCACCGCCGACCTGGTGGAGCTGGTTAAGCAGCGCATTGAGGTCACGGATGGAAGGCT
ACAAGCGGCCTTTGTCGTGTCGCGGGCGATCAAAGGCACGCGCATCGGCGGTGAGGTTGCCGAGGCGCTG
GCCGGGTACGAGCTGCCCATTCTTGAGTCCCGTATCACGCAGCGCGTGAGCTACCCAGGCACTGCCGCCG
CCGGCACAACCGTTCTTGAATCAGAACCCGAGGGCGACGCTGCCCGCGAGGTCCAGGCGCTGGCCGCTGA
AATTAAATCAAAACTCATTTGAGTTAATGAGGTAAAGAGAAAATGAGCAAAAGCACAAACACGCTAAGTG
CCGGCCGTCCGAGCGCACGCAGCAGCAAGGCTGCAACGTTGGCCAGCCTGGCAGACACGCCAGCCATGAA
GCGGGTCAACTTTCAGTTGCCGGCGGAGGATCACACCAAGCTGAAGATGTACGCGGTACGCCAAGGCAAG
ACCATTACCGAGCTGCTATCTGAATACATCGCGCAGCTACCAGAGTAAATGAGCAAATGAATAAATGAGT
AGATGAATTTTAGCGGCTAAAGGAGGCGGCATGGAAAATCAAGAACAACCAGGCACCGACGCCGTGGAAT
GCCCCATGTGTGGAGGAACGGGCGGTTGGCCAGGCGTAAGCGGCTGGGTTGTCTGCCGGCCCTGCAATGG
CACTGGAACCCCCAAGCCCGAGGAATCGGCGTGACGGTCGCAAACCATCCGGCCCGGTACAAATCGGCGC
GGCGCTGGGTGATGACCTGGTGGAGAAGTTGAAGGCCGCGCAGGCCGCCCAGCGGCAACGCATCGAGGCA
GAAGCACGCCCCGGTGAATCGTGGCAAGCGGCCGCTGATCGAATCCGCAAAGAATCCCGGCAACCGCCGG
CAGCCGGTGCGCCGTCGATTAGGAAGCCGCCCAAGGGCGACGAGCAACCAGATTTTTTCGTTCCGATGCT
CTATGACGTGGGCACCCGCGATAGTCGCAGCATCATGGACGTGGCCGTTTTCCGTCTGTCGAAGCGTGAC
CGACGAGCTGGCGAGGTGATCCGCTACGAGCTTCCAGACGGGCACGTAGAGGTTTCCGCAGGGCCGGCCG
GCATGGCCAGTGTGTGGGATTACGACCTGGTACTGATGGCGGTTTCCCATCTAACCGAATCCATGAACCG
ATACCGGGAAGGGAAGGGAGACAAGCCCGGCCGCGTGTTCCGTCCACACGTTGCGGACGTACTCAAGTTC
TGCCGGCGAGCCGATGGCGGAAAGCAGAAAGACGACCTGGTAGAAACCTGCATTCGGTTAAACACCACGC
ACGTTGCCATGCAGCGTACGAAGAAGGCCAAGAACGGCCGCCTGGTGACGGTATCCGAGGGTGAAGCCTT
GATTAGCCGCTACAAGATCGTAAAGAGCGAAACCGGGCGGCCGGAGTACATCGAGATCGAGCTAGCTGAT
TGGATGTACCGCGAGATCACAGAAGGCAAGAACCCGGACGTGCTGACGGTTCACCCCGATTACTTTTTGA
TCGATCCCGGCATCGGCCGTTTTCTCTACCGCCTGGCACGCCGCGCCGCAGGCAAGGCAGAAGCCAGATG
GTTGTTCAAGACGATCTACGAACGCAGTGGCAGCGCCGGAGAGTTCAAGAAGTTCTGTTTCACCGTGCGC
AAGCTGATCGGGTCAAATGACCTGCCGGAGTACGATTTGAAGGAGGAGGCGGGGCAGGCTGGCCCGATCC
TAGTCATGCGCTACCGCAACCTGATCGAGGGCGAAGCATCCGCCGGTTCCTAATGTACGGAGCAGATGCT
AGGGCAAATTGCCCTAGCAGGGGAAAAAGGTCGAAAAGGTCTCTTTCCTGTGGATAGCACGTACATTGGG
AACCCAAAGCCGTACATTGGGAACCGGAACCCGTACATTGGGAACCCAAAGCCGTACATTGGGAACCGGT
CACACATGTAAGTGACTGATATAAAAGAGAAAAAAGGCGATTTTTCCGCCTAAAACTCTTTAAAACTTAT
TAAAACTCTTAAAACCCGCCTGGCCTGTGCATAACTGTCTGGCCAGCGCACAGCCGAAGAGCTGCAAAAA
GCGCCTACCCTTCGGTCGCTGCGCTCCCTACGCCCCGCCGCTTCGCGTCGGCCTATCGCGGCCGCTGGCC
GCTCAAAAATGGCTGGCCTACGGCCAGGCAATCTACCAGGGCGCGGACAAGCCGCGCCGTCGCCACTCGA
CCGCCGGCGCCCACATCAAGGCACCCTGCCTCGCGCGTTTCGGTGATGACGGTGAAAACCTCTGACACAT
GCAGCTCCCGGAGACGGTCACAGCTTGTCTGTAAGCGGATGCCGGGAGCAGACAAGCCCGTCAGGGCGCG
TCAGCGGGTGTTGGCGGGTGTCGGGGCGCAGCCATGACCCAGTCACGTAGCGATAGCGGAGTGTATACTG
GCTTAACTATGCGGCATCAGAGCAGATTGTACTGAGAGTGCACCATATGCGGTGTGAAATACCGCACAGA
TGCGTAAGGAGAAAATACCGCATCAGGCGCTCTTCCGCTTCCTCGCTCACTGACTCGCTGCGCTCGGTCG
TTCGGCTGCGGCGAGCGGTATCAGCTCACTCAAAGGCGGTAATACGGTTATCCACAGAATCAGGGGATAA
CGCAGGAAAGAACATGTGAGCAAAAGGCCAGCAAAAGGCCAGGAACCGTAAAAAGGCCGCGTTGCTGGCG
TTTTTCCATAGGCTCCGCCCCCCTGACGAGCATCACAAAAATCGACGCTCAAGTCAGAGGTGGCGAAACC
CGACAGGACTATAAAGATACCAGGCGTTTCCCCCTGGAAGCTCCCTCGTGCGCTCTCCTGTTCCGACCCT
GCCGCTTACCGGATACCTGTCCGCCTTTCTCCCTTCGGGAAGCGTGGCGCTTTCTCATAGCTCACGCTGT
AGGTATCTCAGTTCGGTGTAGGTCGTTCGCTCCAAGCTGGGCTGTGTGCACGAACCCCCCGTTCAGCCCG
ACCGCTGCGCCTTATCCGGTAACTATCGTCTTGAGTCCAACCCGGTAAGACACGACTTATCGCCACTGGC
AGCAGCCACTGGTAACAGGATTAGCAGAGCGAGGTATGTAGGCGGTGCTACAGAGTTCTTGAAGTGGTGG
CCTAACTACGGCTACACTAGAAGGACAGTATTTGGTATCTGCGCTCTGCTGAAGCCAGTTACCTTCGGAA
AAAGAGTTGGTAGCTCTTGATCCGGCAAACAAACCACCGCTGGTAGCGGTGGTTTTTTTGTTTGCAAGCA
GCAGATTACGCGCAGAAAAAAAGGATCTCAAGAAGATCCTTTGATCTTTTCTACGGGGTCTGACGCTCAG
TGGAACGAAAACTCACGTTAAGGGATTTTGGTCATGCAGGATCATGAATTAATTCTTAGAAAAACTCATC
GAGCATCAAATGAAACTGCAATTTATTCATATCAGGATTATCAATACCATATTTTTGAAAAAGCCGTTTC
TGTAATGAAGGAGAAAACTCACCGAGGCAGTTCCATAGGATGGCAAGATCCTGGTATCGGTCTGCGATTC
CGACTCGTCCAACATCAATACAACCTATTAATTTCCCCTCGTCAAAAATAAGGTTATCAAGTGAGAAATC
ACCATGAGTGACGACTGAATCCGGTGAGAATGGCAAAAGTTTATGCATTTCTTTCCAGACTTGTTCAACA
GGCCAGCCATTACGCTCGTCATCAAAATCACTCGCATCAACCAAACCGTTATTCATTCGTGATTGCGCCT
GAGCGAGACGAAATACGCGATCGCTGTTAAAAGGACAATTACAAACAGGAATCGAATGCAACCGGCGCAG
GAACACTGCCAGCGCATCAACAATATTTTCACCTGAATCAGGATATTCTTCTAATACCTGGAATGCTGTT
TTCCCGGGGATCGCAGTGGTGAGTAACCATGCATCATCAGGAGTACGGATAAAATGCTTGATGGTCGGAA
GAGGCATAAATTCCGTCAGCCAGTTTAGTCTGACCATCTCATCTGTAACATCATTGGCAACGCTACCTTT
GCCATGTTTCAGAAACAACTCTGGCGCATCGGGCTTCCCATACAATCGATAGATTGTCGCACCTGATTGC
CCGACATTATCGCGAGCCCATTTATACCCATATAAATCAGCATCCATGTTGGAATTTAATCGCGGCCTAG
AGCAAGACGTTTCCCGTTGAATATGGCTCATAACACCCCTTGTATTACTGTTTATGTAAGCAGACAGTTT
TATTGTTCATGATCTGGATCACAGGCAGCAACGCTCTGTCATCGTTACAATCAACATGCTACCCTCCGCG
AGATCATCCGTGTTTCAAACCCGGCAGCTTAGTTGCCGTTCTTCCGAATAGCATCGGTAACATGAGCAAA
GTCTGCCGCCTTACAACGGCTCTCCCGCTGACGCCGTCCCGGACTGATGGGCTGCCTGTATCGAGTGGTG
ATTTTGTGCCGAGCTGCCGGTCGGGGAGCTGTTGGCTGGCTGGTGGCAGGATATATTGTGGTGTAAACAA
ATTGACGCTTAGACAACTTAATAACACATTGCGGACGTTTTTAATGTACTGAATTAACGCCGAATTGCTC
TAGCCAATACGCAAACCGCCTCTCCCCGCGCGTTGGCCGATTCATTAATGCAGCTGGCACGACAGGTTTC
CCGACTGGAAAGCGGGCAGTGAGCGCAACGCAATTAATGTGAGTTAGCTCACTCATTAGGCACCCCAGGC
TTTACACTTTATGCTTCCGGCTCGTATGTTGTGTGGAATTGTGAGCGGATAACAATTTCACACAGGAAAC
AGCTATGACATGATTACGAATTCCTTGACTAGAGGGTAGGCGCGGCTTAATTAAGCCGCGCCGTACCCCA
ATAGTCTCGACAGACACATAGCACCTAACATTATTGCTTAAATTTACTATTTTTTTACTATATTATACTC
AACCCAATGAGCATAAAGACTGTAAAATCTCAAATTCCTGAGAAGCATATTTATCGATCCCACAGACTTG
ATAGTTCCATAATCCATACGCTGCAGCCAAATTGCTAGTGTGTTGAACATTTAACACGTAGAGAACTAGA
AAAGATATAAAACTAAGATTGATATCCAAAATAGACGAGAACAATAAGCAAAAACTCTTAGTTTTGAAAT
AAATCAACAATCCCGAGGGTTGTCACATACATCAAAAACGAAAATCCATATAGCAAAAAAAACTCTAAAT
TACCGTTCGACAAAAAGAGAAAACTGATAGGACATTTGCTAAACATTAAAATCAAAATTTGGATCAAGCC
GAATTCTCAGAAGAACTCGTCAAGAAGGCGATAGAAGGCGATGCGCTGCGAATCGGGAGCGGCGATACCG
TAAAGCACGAGGAAGCGGTCAGCCCATTCGCCGCCAAGCTCTTCAGCAATATCACGGGTAGCCAACGCTA
TGTCCTGATAGCGGTCCGCCACACCCAGCCGGCCACAGTCGATGAATCCAGAAAAGCGGCCATTTTCCAC
CATGATATTCGGCAAGCAGGCATCGCCATGGGTCACGACGAGATCATCGCCGTCGGGCATGCGCGCCTTG
AGCCTGGCGAACAGTTCGGCTGGCGCGAGCCCCTGATGCTCTTCGTCCAGATCATCCTGATCGACAAGAC
CGGCTTCCATCCGAGTACGTGCTCGCTCGATGCGATGTTTCGCTTGGTGGTCGAATGGGCAGGTAGCCGG
ATCAAGCGTATGCAGCCGCCGCATTGCATCAGCCATGATGGATACTTTCTCGGCAGGAGCAAGGTGAGAT
GACAGGAGATCCTGCCCCGGCACTTCGCCCAATAGCAGCCAGTCCCTTCCCGCTTCAGTGACAACGTCGA
GCACAGCTGCGCAAGGAACGCCCGTCGTGGCCAGCCACGATAGCCGCGCTGCCTCGTCCTGCAGTTCATT
CAGGGCACCGGACAGGTCGGTCTTGACAAAAAGAACCGGGCGCCCCTGCGCTGACAGCCGGAACACGGCG
GCATCAGAGCAGCCGATTGTCTGTTGTGCCCAGTCATAGCCGAATAGCCTCTCCACCCAAGCGGCCGGAG
AACCTGCGTGCAATCCATCTTGTTCAATCATCTCGAGACGTACCGCGCGATGCATT
