>Addgene plasmid #55772 | p201N 5770 | addgene partial sequence | sequence record 94203 | K1 5'-CAGTCATAGCCGAATAGCCT-3'
TCTTGTTCAATCATCCTCGAGGACGGTACCGCGGCGATGCATTCGAAGATCTATCCTTCGCCTGGAGGAG
AGAAATCAGTGGCGCTGCGGCTTTTANGGGTTCTTTGTTGATGGAATGAGAGTGTAAGCTCTGCCAGTGC
CACTTTATTAGGGTTTTACAAGCCCTTTTCTTCGTAATTGGGCCTGACATTTTGTGCCACTTGGGCCTTT
AGAGATGAAAATGTATATTGGGCTTAAGTTGACTTGAAGGATAAATTAGTTTAGGATATTACGTTTTTTA
TGAGAATTGGTGTGTCGGATACATGTATATGATGCATTCAAATATATGTATTCTAGATACATTTAAGTTT
AGATACAATCTAAAATGTGTCTTTAATTACAGGACTGTAACTAAGATACTTAATGTAAGAAGAATATTAC
TCCTTTAATAGCTTTTGAGTATATCTAGTCTAACATCTTTTAAAAAAGTCTAATTTCTTTCATTTATTTT
TCGAGCAATAAGCAAAGTGCATAATTATTTTTTTCTTCTAAAAATTCAGATTTGTTTCTCTAAATTTTGA
GATTCTTTT
