>Addgene plasmid #55772 | p201N 5770 | addgene partial sequence | sequence record 97322 | GmUbiPro-F 5'-CCATAGATCAGGGCTTTTTCA-3'
GGTCGTTGATTCTATATCGTTTTTCGAGAGATATTGCTCAGATCTGTTAGCAACTGCCTTGTTTGTTGAT
TCTATTGCCGTGGATTAGGGTTTTTTTTCACGAGATTGCTTCAGATCCGTACTTAAGATTACGTAATGGA
TTTTGATTCTGATTTATCTGTGATTGTTGACTCGACAGCGGCCGCACCGGCGCGTCTTGTCCAAACCATA
GTCCAAGGCGCGCCTTGGATCCTTCNTAGGTTCGAGTATNATGGCATTGGGAAAACTGTTTTTCTTGTAC
CAATTTGTTGTGCTTGAAATTTAAC
